Addgene plasmid #162456: pJYDN3
Purpose: (Empty Backbone) Yeast display platform plasmid N3 which allows for simultaneous expression of the protein of interest at the N-terminus of Aga2p yeast agglutinin and eUnaG2 or nbALFA detection.
Depositing lab: Gideon Schreiber. Depositing organization: Weizmann Institute of Science. Publication: An enhanced yeast display platform demonstrates the binding plasticity under various selection pressures. Zahradník J, Dey D, Marciano S, Schreiber G. bioRxiv Preprint 2020 10.1101/2020.12.16.423176.
Backbone
  Vector backbone: New backbone pJYD
  Backbone manufacturer: Dr. Jiri Zahradnik
  Backbone size (bp): 5254
  Vector type: Shuttle vector bacteria/yeast
  Selectable markers: TRP1
  Tag / fusion protein: ALFA tag (N terminal on backbone); HA, myc tags (C terminal on backbone); eUnaG2 fluorescent protein (C terminal on backbone)
Growth in bacteria
  Bacterial resistance: Kanamycin, 50 μg/mL
  Growth temperature: 37°C
  Growth strain: DH5alpha
  Copy number: Unknown
Terms and licenses: Academic/Nonprofit Terms; Industry Terms: Not Available to Industry
Depositor comments: Please visit https://www.biorxiv.org/content/10.1101/2020.12.16.423176v1 for bioRxiv preprint.
How to cite: pJYDN3 was a gift from Gideon Schreiber (Addgene plasmid # 162456 ; http://n2t.net/addgene:162456 ; RRID:Addgene_162456)
