[The description below was written by a language model from this plasmid's Addgene catalogue record and pLannotate feature annotations shown in this document.]
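Description:
pJYDN3 is an empty-backbone bacteria/yeast shuttle vector of about 5.25 kb from the pJYD yeast surface display series. In E. coli it replicates from a high-copy ColE1/pUC-type origin and is selected with kanamycin through an aph(3')-Ia gene driven by the bla (AmpR) promoter. In Saccharomyces cerevisiae it is maintained as a low-copy centromeric plasmid through a CEN6/ARS element, with TRP1 under its own promoter providing tryptophan auxotrophic selection. Two short fragments of the pBR322 bom region are also annotated.

The display cassette is driven by the galactose-inducible GAL1 promoter. It opens with a fragment of the alpha-mating-factor (MFα1) leader, which directs the product into the secretory pathway. A gap follows, where the protein of interest is presumably inserted, and then come an Aga2p fragment and the eUnaG2 coding sequence. A cloned protein therefore sits at the N-terminus of Aga2p, the a-agglutinin subunit that tethers the fusion to the cell wall via Aga1p. The C-terminal eUnaG2, an engineered form of the bilirubin-dependent green fluorescent protein UnaG, reports expression of the full-length fusion. The catalogue also lists an N-terminal ALFA tag, detectable with the ALFA nanobody, and C-terminal HA and myc tags. None of these small tags appears in the feature tables, so their exact positions cannot be confirmed from the annotation.

The construct is intended for displaying proteins or libraries on yeast, with expression and binding monitored at the same time, for example in affinity selection experiments. The depositor sequence and the repository's sequencing result differ by a single nucleotide in length and carry the same set of features.
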