Features (pLannotate 1.2.2; 12 found; start..end, strand, type, name):
    123..143     -  misc_feature   bom (fragment): basis of mobility region from pBR322
    194..868     -  CDS            TRP1: phosphoribosylanthranilate isomerase, required for tryptophan biosynthesis; S. cerevisiae TRP1; yeast auxotrophic marker
    869..1016    -  promoter       TRP1 promoter: S. cerevisiae TRP1
   1154..1203    -  misc_feature   bom (fragment): basis of mobility region from pBR322
   1309..1812    -  misc_feature   CEN/ARS: S. cerevisiae CEN6 centromere fused to an autonomously replicating sequence
   1849..1953    +  promoter       AmpR promoter: bla
   1954..2769    +  CDS            KanR: aminoglycoside phosphotransferase; aph(3')-Ia; confers resistance to kanamycin in bacteria or G418 (Geneticin®) in eukaryotes
   2940..3528    +  rep_origin     ori: high-copy-number ColE1/pMB1/pBR322/pUC origin of replication
   3711..4152    +  promoter       GAL1 promoter: S. cerevisiae GAL1; inducible promoter, regulated by Gal4
   4199..4267    +  CDS            MF(ALPHA)1 (fragment): MFAL1_YEAST - Also known as MF-ALPHA-1, MFAL1. Experimental evidence at protein level: Swiss-Prot protein existence level 1. The active factor is excreted into the culture medium by haploid cells of the alpha mating type and acts on cells of the opposite mating type (type A). It mediates the conjugation process between the two types by inhibiting the initiation of DNA synthesis in type a cells and synchronizing them with type alpha. From Saccharomyces cerevisiae (strain ATCC 204508 / S288c) (Baker's yeast).
   4426..4635    +  CDS            AGA2 (fragment): AGA2_YEAST - Experimental evidence at protein level: Swiss-Prot protein existence level 1. Receptor binding subunit of the a-agglutinin heterodimer. S.cerevisiae a and alpha cells express the complementary cell surface glycoproteins a-agglutinin and alpha-agglutinin, respectively, which interact with one another to promote cellular aggregation during mating. From Saccharomyces cerevisiae (strain ATCC 204508 / S288c) (Baker's yeast).
   4789..5205    +  CDS            UnaG: UnaG is a basic (constitutively fluorescent) green fluorescent protein published in 2013, derived from Anguilla japonica. It has low acid sensitivity. It requires the cofactor bilirubin for fluorescence.
>Addgene plasmid #162456 | pJYDN3 | depositor full sequence | sequence record 314843 | 1 - 5254
TCCCACTGTACTTTTAGCTCGTACAAAATACAATATACTTTTCATTTCTCCGTAAACAACATGTTTTCCC
ATGTAATATCCTTTTCTATTTTTCGTTCCGTTACCAACTTTACACATACTTTTGCGGTATTTCACACCGC
ATAGATCGGCAAGTGCACAAACAATACTTAAATAAATACTACTCAGTAATAACCTATTTCTTAGCATTTT
TGACGAAATTTGCTATTTTGTTAGAGTCTTTTACACCATTTGTCTCCACACCTCCGCTTACATCAACACC
AATAACGCCATTTAATCTAAGCGCATCACCAACATTTTCTGGCGTCAGTCCACCAGCTAACATAAAATGT
AAGCTTTCGGGGCTCTCTTGCCTTCCAACCCAGTCAGAAATCGAGTTCCAATCCAAAAGTTCACCTGTCC
CACCTGCTTCTGAATCAAACAAGGGAATAAACGAATGAGGTTTCTGTGAAGCTGCACTGAGTAGTATGTT
GCAGTCTTTTGGAAATACGAGTCTTTTAATAACTGGCAAACCGAGGAACTCTTGGTATTCTTGCCACGAC
TCATCTCCATGCAGTTGGACGATATCAATGCCGTAATCATTGACCAGAGCCAAAACATCCTCCTTAGGTT
GATTACGAAACACGCCAACCAAGTATTTCGGAGTGCCTGAACTATTTTTATATGCTTTTACAAGACTTGA
AATTTTCCTTGCAATAACCGGGTCAATTGTTCTCTTTCTATTGGGCACACATATAATACCCAGCAAGTCA
GCATCGGAATCTAGAGCACATTCTGCGGCCTCTGTGCTCTGCAAGCCGCAAACTTTCACCAATGGACCAG
AACTACCTGTGAAATTAATAACAGACATACTCCAAGCTGCCTTTGTGTGCTTAATCACGTATACTCACGT
GCTCAATAGTCACCAATGCCCTCCCTCTTGGCCCTCTCCTTTTCTTTTTTCGACCGAATTAATTCTTAAT
CGGCAAAAAAAGAAAAGCTCCGGATCAAGATTGTACGTAAGGTGACAAGCTATTTTTCAATAAAGAATAT
CTTCCACTACTGCCATCTGGCGTCATAACTGCAAAGTACACATATATTACGATGCTGTTCTATTAAATGC
TTCCTATATTATATATATAGTAATGTCGTGATCTATGGTGCACTCTCAGTACAATCTGCTCTGATGCCGC
ATAGTTAAGCCAGCCCCGACACCCGCCAACACCCGCTGACGCGCCCTTGAGACGAAAGGGCCTCGTGATA
CGCCTATTTTTATAGGTTAATGTCATGATAATAATGGTTTCTTAGACGGATCGCTTGCCTGTAACTTACA
CGCGCCTCGTATCTTTTAATGATGGAATAATTTGGGAATTTACTCTGTGTTTATTTATTTTTATGTTTTG
TATTTGGATTTTAGAAAGTAAATAAAGAAGGTAGAAGAGTTACGGAATGAAGAAAAAAAAATAAACAAAG
GTTTAAAAAATTTCAACAAAAAGCGTACTTTACATATATATTTATTAGACAAGAAAAGCAGATTAAATAG
ATATACATTCGATTAACGATAAGTAAAATGTAAAATCACAGGATTTTCGTGTGTGGTCTTCTACACAGAC
AAGATGAAACAATTCGGCATTAATACCTGAGAGCAGGAAGAGCAAGATAAAAGGTAGTATTTGTTGGCGA
TCCCCCTAGAGTCTTTTACATCTTCGGAAAACAAAAACTATTTTTTCTTTAATTTCTTTTTTTACTTTCT
ATTTTTAATTTATATATTTATATTAAAAAATTTAAATTATAATTATTTTTATAGCACGTGATGAAAAGGA
CCCAGGTGGCACTTTTCGGGGAAATGTGCGCGGAACCCCTATTTGTTTATTTTTCTAAATACATTCAAAT
ATGTATCCGCTCATGAGACAATAACCCTGATAAATGCTTCAATAATATTGAAAAAGGAAGAGTATGAGCC
ATATTCAACGGGAAACGTCTTGCTCGAGGCCGCGATTAAATTCCAACATGGATGCTGATTTATATGGGTA
TAAATGGGCTCGCGATAATGTCGGGCAATCAGGTGCGACAATCTATCGATTGTATGGGAAGCCCGATGCG
CCAGAGTTGTTTCTGAAACATGGCAAAGGTAGCGTTGCCAATGATGTTACAGATGAGATGGTCAGACTAA
ACTGGCTGACGGAATTTATGCCTCTTCCGACCATCAAGCATTTTATCCGTACTCCTGATGATGCATGGTT
ACTCACCACTGCGATCCCCGGGAAAACAGCATTCCAGGTATTAGAAGAATATCCTGATTCAGGTGAAAAT
ATTGTTGATGCGCTGGCAGTGTTCCTGCGCCGGTTGCATTCGATTCCTGTTTGTAATTGTCCTTTTAACA
GCGATCGCGTATTTCGTCTCGCTCAGGCGCAATCACGAATGAATAACGGTTTGGTTGATGCGAGTGATTT
TGATGACGAGCGTAATGGCTGGCCTGTTGAACAAGTCTGGAAAGAAATGCATAAGCTTTTGCCATTCTCA
CCGGATTCAGTCGTCACTCATGGTGATTTCTCACTTGATAACCTTATTTTTGACGAGGGGAAATTAATAG
GTTGTATTGATGTTGGACGAGTCGGAATCGCAGACCGATACCAGGATCTTGCCATCCTATGGAACTGCCT
CGGTGAGTTTTCTCCTTCATTACAGAAACGGCTTTTTCAAAAATATGGTATTGATAATCCTGATATGAAT
AAATTGCAGTTTCATTTGATGCTCGATGAGTTTTTCTAACTGTCAGACCAAGTTTACTCATATATACTTT
AGATTGATTTAAAACTTCATTTTTAATTTAAAAGGATCTAGGTGAAGATCCTTTTTGATAATCTCATGAC
CAAAATCCCTTAACGTGAGTTTTCGTTCCACTGAGCGTCAGACCCCGTAGAAAAGATCAAAGGATCTTCT
TGAGATCCTTTTTTTCTGCGCGTAATCTGCTGCTTGCAAACAAAAAAACCACCGCTACCAGCGGTGGTTT
GTTTGCCGGATCAAGAGCTACCAACTCTTTTTCCGAAGGTAACTGGCTTCAGCAGAGCGCAGATACCAAA
TACTGTTCTTCTAGTGTAGCCGTAGTTAGGCCACCACTTCAAGAACTCTGTAGCACCACCTACATACCTC
GCTCTGCTAATCCTGTTACCAGTGGCTGCTGCCAGTGGCGATAAGTCGTGTCTTACCGGGTTGGACTCAA
GACGATAGTTACCGGATAAGGCGCAGCGGTCGGGCTGAACGGGGGGTTCGTGCACACAGCCCAGCTTGGA
GCGAACGACCTACACCGAACTGAGATACCTACAGCGTGAGCTATGAGAAAGCGCCACGCTTCCCGAAGGG
AGAAAGGCGGACAGGTATCCGGTAAGCGGCAGGGTCGGAACAGGAGAGCGCACGAGGGAGCTTCCAGGGG
GAAACGCCTGGTATCTTTATAGTCCTGTCGGGTTTCGCCACCTCTGACTTGAGCGTCGATTTTTGTGATG
CTCGTCAGGGGGGCGGAGCCTATGGAAAAACGCCAGCAACGCGGCACTTTGTAACTGAGCTGTCATTTTG
CTGGCCCAGCTGGTCGACCGCGGCTAAGCAGTACTGGTACCGTTGTGGAAATGTAAAGAGCCCCATTATC
TTAGCCTAAAAAAACCTTCTCTTTGGAACTTTCAGTAATACGCTTAACTGCTCATTGCTATATTGAAGTA
CGGATTAGAAGCCGCCGAGCGGGTGACAGCCCTCCGAAGGAAGACTCTCCTCCGTGCGTCCTCGTCTTCA
CCGGTCGCGTTCCTGAAACGCAGATGTGCCTCGCGCCGCACTGCTCCGAACAATAAAGATTCTACAATAC
TAGCTTTTATGGTTATGAAGAGGAAAAATTGGCAGTAACCTGGCCCCACAAACCTTCAAATGAACGAATC
AAATTAACAACCATAGGATGATAATGCGATTAGTTTTTTAGCCTTATTTCTGGGGTAATTAATCAGCGAA
GCGATGATTTTTGATCTATTAACAGATATATAAATGCAAAAACTGCATAACCACTTTAACTAATACTTTC
AACATTTTCGGTTTGTATTACTTCTTATTCAAATGTAATAAAAGTATCAACAAAAAATTGTTAATATACC
TCTATACTTTAACGTCAAGGAGAAAAAACCCCGGATCGAATTCCCTACTTCATACATTTTCAATTAAGAT
GAGGTTCCCATCTATTTTCACCGCTGTTGTTTTTGCTGCTTCTTCTGCTTTGGCTGCTCCAGCTAATGGT
CCATCCAGATTGGAAGAAGAATTGAGAAGAAGATTAACCGAACCACATATGGAAGCATAATAATTAAGGC
GCCTTATCTCGAGGGGGGCGGATCCTCTGGTGGAGGTGGTTCGGGCGGAGGTGGTAACGGATCTAATGGT
TCTGGCGGTAGCTCTGCACAGGAACTGACAACTATATGCGAGCAAATCCCCTCACCAACTTTAGAATCGA
CGCCGTACTCTTTGTCAACGACTACTATTTTGGCCAACGGGAAGGCAATGCAAGGAGTTTTTGAATATTA
CAAATCAGTAACGTTTGTCAGTAATTGCGGTTCTCACCCCTCAACAACTAGCAAAGGCAGCCCCATAAAC
ACACAGTATGTTTTTAAGGACAATAGCTCGACGATTGAAGGTAGATACCCATACGACGTTCCAGACTACG
CTCTGCAGGCTAGTGGTGGAGGAGGCTCTGGTGGAGGTGGTAGCGGAGGCGGAGGGTCGGCTAGCCATGA
ACAGAAGTTGATCTCTGAAGAAGATTTGATGTTAGAAAAATTTGTTGGCACCTGGAAGATCGAATCCTCT
GAAAATTTTGGTGAATACTTGAAGGCTATCGGTGCCCCAAAAGAATTGGCTGATGCTGGTGATGCTACTA
CTCCAGTCTTGTACATTTCTCAAAAGGATGGTGATAAGATGACCGTCAAGATTGAAAACGGTCCACCAAC
TTTTTTGGATACCCAAGTTTCTTTCAAGTTGGGTGAAGAATTCGACGAATTTCCATCCGATAGAAGAAAG
GGTGTTAAGTCCGTTGTTAACTTGTCTGGTGAGAAGTTGGTTTACGTTCAAAAGTGGGATGGTAAAGAAA
CCACTTACGTCAGAGAAATCAAGGACGGTAAATTGGTTGTTACTTTGACCATGGGTGATGTTGTTGCTGT
TAGATCTTATAGAAGGGCCTCTGAATAATAGAGATCTGATAACAACAGTGTAGATGTAACAAAATCGACT
TTGT
