Features (pLannotate 1.2.2; 12 found; start..end, strand, type, name):
    128..148     -  misc_feature   bom (fragment): basis of mobility region from pBR322
    199..873     -  CDS            TRP1: phosphoribosylanthranilate isomerase, required for tryptophan biosynthesis; S. cerevisiae TRP1; yeast auxotrophic marker
    874..1021    -  promoter       TRP1 promoter: S. cerevisiae TRP1
   1159..1208    -  misc_feature   bom (fragment): basis of mobility region from pBR322
   1314..1818    -  misc_feature   CEN/ARS: S. cerevisiae CEN6 centromere fused to an autonomously replicating sequence
   1855..1959    +  promoter       AmpR promoter: bla
   1960..2775    +  CDS            KanR: aminoglycoside phosphotransferase; aph(3')-Ia; confers resistance to kanamycin in bacteria or G418 (Geneticin®) in eukaryotes
   2946..3530    +  rep_origin     ori: high-copy-number ColE1/pMB1/pBR322/pUC origin of replication
   3717..4158    +  promoter       GAL1 promoter: S. cerevisiae GAL1; inducible promoter, regulated by Gal4
   4205..4273    +  CDS            MF(ALPHA)1 (fragment): MFAL1_YEAST - Also known as MF-ALPHA-1, MFAL1. Experimental evidence at protein level: Swiss-Prot protein existence level 1. The active factor is excreted into the culture medium by haploid cells of the alpha mating type and acts on cells of the opposite mating type (type A). It mediates the conjugation process between the two types by inhibiting the initiation of DNA synthesis in type a cells and synchronizing them with type alpha. From Saccharomyces cerevisiae (strain ATCC 204508 / S288c) (Baker's yeast).
   4432..4641    +  CDS            AGA2 (fragment): AGA2_YEAST - Experimental evidence at protein level: Swiss-Prot protein existence level 1. Receptor binding subunit of the a-agglutinin heterodimer. S.cerevisiae a and alpha cells express the complementary cell surface glycoproteins a-agglutinin and alpha-agglutinin, respectively, which interact with one another to promote cellular aggregation during mating. From Saccharomyces cerevisiae (strain ATCC 204508 / S288c) (Baker's yeast).
   4795..5211    +  CDS            UnaG: UnaG is a basic (constitutively fluorescent) green fluorescent protein published in 2013, derived from Anguilla japonica. It has low acid sensitivity. It requires the cofactor bilirubin for fluorescence.
>Addgene plasmid #162456 | pJYDN3 | addgene full sequence | sequence record 321464 | Addgene NGS Result
TTTGTTCCCACTGTACTTTTAGCTCGTACAAAATACAATATACTTTTCATTTCTCCGTAAACAACATGTT
TTCCCATGTAATATCCTTTTCTATTTTTCGTTCCGTTACCAACTTTACACATACTTTTGCGGTATTTCAC
ACCGCATAGATCGGCAAGTGCACAAACAATACTTAAATAAATACTACTCAGTAATAACCTATTTCTTAGC
ATTTTTGACGAAATTTGCTATTTTGTTAGAGTCTTTTACACCATTTGTCTCCACACCTCCGCTTACATCA
ACACCAATAACGCCATTTAATCTAAGCGCATCACCAACATTTTCTGGCGTCAGTCCACCAGCTAACATAA
AATGTAAGCTTTCGGGGCTCTCTTGCCTTCCAACCCAGTCAGAAATCGAGTTCCAATCCAAAAGTTCACC
TGTCCCACCTGCTTCTGAATCAAACAAGGGAATAAACGAATGAGGTTTCTGTGAAGCTGCACTGAGTAGT
ATGTTGCAGTCTTTTGGAAATACGAGTCTTTTAATAACTGGCAAACCGAGGAACTCTTGGTATTCTTGCC
ACGACTCATCTCCATGCAGTTGGACGATATCAATGCCGTAATCATTGACCAGAGCCAAAACATCCTCCTT
AGGTTGATTACGAAACACGCCAACCAAGTATTTCGGAGTGCCTGAACTATTTTTATATGCTTTTACAAGA
CTTGAAATTTTCCTTGCAATAACCGGGTCAATTGTTCTCTTTCTATTGGGCACACATATAATACCCAGCA
AGTCAGCATCGGAATCTAGAGCACATTCTGCGGCCTCTGTGCTCTGCAAGCCGCAAACTTTCACCAATGG
ACCAGAACTACCTGTGAAATTAATAACAGACATACTCCAAGCTGCCTTTGTGTGCTTAATCACGTATACT
CACGTGCTCAATAGTCACCAATGCCCTCCCTCTTGGCCCTCTCCTTTTCTTTTTTCGACCGAATTAATTC
TTAATCGGCAAAAAAAGAAAAGCTCCGGATCAAGATTGTACGTAAGGTGACAAGCTATTTTTCAATAAAG
AATATCTTCCACTACTGCCATCTGGCGTCATAACTGCAAAGTACACATATATTACGATGCTGTTCTATTA
AATGCTTCCTATATTATATATATAGTAATGTCGTGATCTATGGTGCACTCTCAGTACAATCTGCTCTGAT
GCCGCATAGTTAAGCCAGCCCCGACACCCGCCAACACCCGCTGACGCGCCCTCGAGACGAAAGGGCCTCG
TGATACGCCTATTTTTATAGGTTAATGTCATGATAATAATGGTTTCTTAGACGGATCGCTTGCCTGTAAC
TTACACGCGCCTCGTATCTTTTAATGATGGAATAATTTGGGAATTTACTCTGTGTTTATTTATTTTTATG
TTTTGTATTTGGATTTTAGAAAGTAAATAAAGAAGGTAGAAGAGTTACGGAATGAAGAAAAAAAAAATAA
ACAAAGGTTTAAAAAATTTCAACAAAAAGCGTACTTTACATATATATTTATTAGACAAGAAAAGCAGATT
AAATAGATATACATTCGATTAACGATAAGTAAAATGTAAAATCACAGGATTTTCGTGTGTGGTCTTCTAC
ACAGACAAGATGAAACAATTCGGCATTAATACCTGAGAGCAGGAAGAGCAAGATAAAAGGTAGTATTTGT
TGGCGATCCCCCTAGAGTCTTTTACATCTTCGGAAAACAAAAACTATTTTTTCTTTAATTTCTTTTTTTA
CTTTCTATTTTTAATTTATATATTTATATTAAAAAATTTAAATTATAATTATTTTTATAGCACGTGATGA
AAAGGACCCAGGTGGCACTTTTCGGGGAAATGTGCGCGGAACCCCTATTTGTTTATTTTTCTAAATACAT
TCAAATATGTATCCGCTCATGAGACAATAACCCTGATAAATGCTTCAATAATATTGAAAAAGGAAGAGTA
TGAGCCATATTCAACGGGAAACGTCTTGCTCGAGGCCGCGATTAAATTCCAACATGGATGCTGATTTATA
TGGGTATAAATGGGCTCGCGATAATGTCGGGCAATCAGGTGCGACAATCTATCGATTGTATGGGAAGCCC
GATGCGCCAGAGTTGTTTCTGAAACATGGCAAAGGTAGCGTTGCCAATGATGTTACAGATGAGATGGTCA
GACTAAACTGGCTGACGGAATTTATGCCTCTTCCGACCATCAAGCATTTTATCCGTACTCCTGATGATGC
ATGGTTACTCACCACTGCGATCCCCGGGAAAACAGCATTCCAGGTATTAGAAGAATATCCTGATTCAGGT
GAAAATATTGTTGATGCGCTGGCAGTGTTCCTGCGCCGGTTGCATTCGATTCCTGTTTGTAATTGTCCTT
TTAACAGCGATCGCGTATTTCGTCTCGCTCAGGCGCAATCACGAATGAATAACGGTTTGGTTGATGCGAG
TGATTTTGATGACGAGCGTAATGGCTGGCCTGTTGAACAAGTCTGGAAAGAAATGCATAAGCTTTTGCCA
TTCTCACCGGATTCAGTCGTCACTCATGGTGATTTCTCACTTGATAACCTTATTTTTGACGAGGGGAAAT
TAATAGGTTGTATTGATGTTGGACGAGTCGGAATCGCAGACCGATACCAGGATCTTGCCATCCTATGGAA
CTGCCTCGGTGAGTTTTCTCCTTCATTACAGAAACGGCTTTTTCAAAAATATGGTATTGATAATCCTGAT
ATGAATAAATTGCAGTTTCATTTGATGCTCGATGAGTTTTTCTAACTGTCAGACCAAGTTTACTCATATA
TACTTTAGATTGATTTAAAACTTCATTTTTAATTTAAAAGGATCTAGGTGAAGATCCTTTTTGATAATCT
CATGACCAAAATCCCTTAACGTGAGTTTTCGTTCCACTGAGCGTCAGACCCCGTAGAAAAGATCAAAGGA
TCTTCTTGAGATCCTTTTTTTCTGCGCGTAATCTGCTGCTTGCAAACAAAAAAACCACCGCTACCAGCGG
TGGTTTGTTTGCCGGATCAAGAGCTACCAACTCTTTTTCCGAAGGTAACTGGCTTCAGCAGAGCGCAGAT
ACCAAATACTGTTCTTCTAGTGTAGCCGTAGTTAGGCCACCACTTCAAGAACTCTGTAGCACCGCCTACA
TACCTCGCTCTGCTAATCCTGTTACCAGTGGCTGCTGCCAGTGGCGATAAGTCGTGTCTTACCGGGTTGG
ACTCAAGACGATAGTTACCGGATAAGGCGCAGCGGTCGGGCTGAACGGGGGGTTCGTGCACACAGCCCAG
CTTGGAGCGAACGACCTACACCGAACTGAGATACCTACAGCGTGAGCTATGAGAAAGCGCCACGCTTCCC
GAAGGGAGAAAGGCGGACAGGTATCCGGTAAGCGGCAGGGTCGGAACAGGAGAGCGCACGAGGGAGCTTC
CAGGGGGAAACGCCTGGTATCTTTATAGTCCTGTCGGGTTTCGCCACCTCTGACTTGAGCGTCGATTTTT
GTGATGCTCGTCAGGGGGGCGGAGCCTATGAAAAAACGCCAGCAACGCGGCACTTTGTAACTGAGCTGTC
ATTTTGCTGGCCCAGCTGGTCGACCGCGGCTAAGCAGTACTGGTACCGTTGTGGAAATGTAAAGAGCCCC
ATTATCTTAGCCTAAAAAAACCTTCTCTTTGGAACTTTCAGTAATACGCTTAACTGCTCATTGCTATATT
GAAGTACGGATTAGAAGCCGCCGAGCGGGTGACAGCCCTCCGAAGGAAGACTCTCCTCCGTGCGTCCTCG
TCTTCACCGGTCGCGTTCCTGAAACGCAGATGTGCCTCGCGCCGCACTGCTCCGAACAATAAAGATTCTA
CAATACTAGCTTTTATGGTTATGAAGAGGAAAAATTGGCAGTAACCTGGCCCCACAAACCTTCAAATGAA
CGAATCAAATTAACAACCATAGGATGATAATGCGATTAGTTTTTTAGCCTTATTTCTGGGGTAATTAATC
AGCGAAGCGATGATTTTTGATCTATTAACAGATATATAAATGCAAAAACTGCATAACCACTTTAACTAAT
ACTTTCAACATTTTCGGTTTGTATTACTTCTTATTCAAATGTAATAAAAGTATCAACAAAAAATTGTTAA
TATACCTCTATACTTTAACGTCAAGGAGAAAAAACCCCGGATCGAATTCCCTACTTCATACATTTTCAAT
TAAGATGAGGTTCCCATCTATTTTCACCGCTGTTGTTTTTGCTGCTTCTTCTGCTTTGGCTGCTCCAGCT
AATGGTCCATCCAGATTGGAAGAAGAATTGAGAAGAAGATTAACCGAACCACATATGGAAGCATAATAAT
TAAGGCGCCTTATCTCGAGGGGGGCGGATCCTCTGGTGGAGGTGGTTCGGGCGGAGGTGGTAACGGATCT
AATGGTTCTGGCGGTAGCTCTGCACAGGAACTGACAACTATATGCGAGCAAATCCCCTCACCAACTTTAG
AATCGACGCCGTACTCTTTGTCAACGACTACTATTTTGGCCAACGGGAAGGCAATGCAAGGAGTTTTTGA
ATATTACAAATCAGTAACGTTTGTCAGTAATTGCGGTTCTCACCCCTCAACAACTAGCAAAGGCAGCCCC
ATAAACACACAGTATGTTTTTAAGGACAATAGCTCGACGATTGAAGGTAGATACCCATACGACGTTCCAG
ACTACGCTCTGCAGGCTAGTGGTGGAGGAGGCTCTGGTGGAGGTGGTAGCGGAGGCGGAGGGTCGGCTAG
CCATGAACAGAAGTTGATCTCTGAAGAAGATTTGATGTTAGAAAAATTTGTTGGCACCTGGAAGATCGAA
TCCTCTGAAAATTTTGGTGAATACTTGAAGGCTATCGGTGCCCCAAAAGAATTGGCTGATGCTGGTGATG
CTACTACTCCAGTCTTGTACATTTCTCAAAAGGATGGTGATAAGATGACCGTCAAGATTGAAAACGGTCC
ACCAACTTTTTTGGATACCCAAGTTTCTTTCAAGTTGGGTGAAGAATTCGACGAATTTCCATCCGATAGA
AGAAAGGGTGTTAAGTCCGTTGTTAACTTGTCTGGTGAGAAGTTGGTTTACGTTCAAAAGTGGGATGGTA
AAGAAACCACTTACGTCAGAGAAATCAAGGACGGTAAATTGGTTGTTACTTTGACCATGGGTGATGTTGT
TGCTGTTAGATCTTATAGAAGGGCCTCTGAATAATAGAGATCTGATAACAACAGTGTAGATGTAACAAAA
TCGAC
