>Addgene plasmid #162456 | pJYDN3 | depositor partial sequence | sequence record 314844 | Sequenced 3530 - 5250
ACGCCAGCAACGCGGCACTTTGTAACTGAGCTGTCATTTTGCTGGCCCAGCTGGTCGACCGCGGCTAAGC
AGTACTGGTACCGTTGTGGAAATGTAAAGAGCCCCATTATCTTAGCCTAAAAAAACCTTCTCTTTGGAAC
TTTCAGTAATACGCTTAACTGCTCATTGCTATATTGAAGTACGGATTAGAAGCCGCCGAGCGGGTGACAG
CCCTCCGAAGGAAGACTCTCCTCCGTGCGTCCTCGTCTTCACCGGTCGCGTTCCTGAAACGCAGATGTGC
CTCGCGCCGCACTGCTCCGAACAATAAAGATTCTACAATACTAGCTTTTATGGTTATGAAGAGGAAAAAT
TGGCAGTAACCTGGCCCCACAAACCTTCAAATGAACGAATCAAATTAACAACCATAGGATGATAATGCGA
TTAGTTTTTTAGCCTTATTTCTGGGGTAATTAATCAGCGAAGCGATGATTTTTGATCTATTAACAGATAT
ATAAATGCAAAAACTGCATAACCACTTTAACTAATACTTTCAACATTTTCGGTTTGTATTACTTCTTATT
CAAATGTAATAAAAGTATCAACAAAAAATTGTTAATATACCTCTATACTTTAACGTCAAGGAGAAAAAAC
CCCGGATCGAATTCCCTACTTCATACATTTTCAATTAAGATGAGGTTCCCATCTATTTTCACCGCTGTTG
TTTTTGCTGCTTCTTCTGCTTTGGCTGCTCCAGCTAATGGTCCATCCAGATTGGAAGAAGAATTGAGAAG
AAGATTAACCGAACCACATATGGAAGCATAATAATTAAGGCGCCTTATCTCGAGGGGGGCGGATCCTCTG
GTGGAGGTGGTTCGGGCGGAGGTGGTAACGGATCTAATGGTTCTGGCGGTAGCTCTGCACAGGAACTGAC
AACTATATGCGAGCAAATCCCCTCACCAACTTTAGAATCGACGCCGTACTCTTTGTCAACGACTACTATT
TTGGCCAACGGGAAGGCAATGCAAGGAGTTTTTGAATATTACAAATCAGTAACGTTTGTCAGTAATTGCG
GTTCTCACCCCTCAACAACTAGCAAAGGCAGCCCCATAAACACACAGTATGTTTTTAAGGACAATAGCTC
GACGATTGAAGGTAGATACCCATACGACGTTCCAGACTACGCTCTGCAGGCTAGTGGTGGAGGAGGCTCT
GGTGGAGGTGGTAGCGGAGGCGGAGGGTCGGCTAGCCATGAACAGAAGTTGATCTCTGAAGAAGATTTGA
TGTTAGAAAAATTTGTTGGCACCTGGAAGATCGAATCCTCTGAAAATTTTGGTGAATACTTGAAGGCTAT
CGGTGCCCCAAAAGAATTGGCTGATGCTGGTGATGCTACTACTCCAGTCTTGTACATTTCTCAAAAGGAT
GGTGATAAGATGACCGTCAAGATTGAAAACGGTCCACCAACTTTTTTGGATACCCAAGTTTCTTTCAAGT
TGGGTGAAGAATTCGACGAATTTCCATCCGATAGAAGAAAGGGTGTTAAGTCCGTTGTTAACTTGTCTGG
TGAGAAGTTGGTTTACGTTCAAAAGTGGGATGGTAAAGAAACCACTTACGTCAGAGAAATCAAGGACGGT
AAATTGGTTGTTACTTTGACCATGGGTGATGTTGTTGCTGTTAGATCTTATAGAAGGGCCTCTGAATAAT
AGAGATCTGATAACAACAGTGTAGATGTAACAAAATCGAC
